Addgene plasmid #14782: pSicoR shluc
Depositing lab: Tyler Jacks. Depositing organization: Massachusetts Institute of Technology. Publication: Impaired microRNA processing enhances cellular transformation and tumorigenesis. Kumar MS, Lu J, Mercer KL, Golub TR, Jacks T. Nat Genet. 2007 May;39(5):673-7. doi: 10.1038/ng2003. PubMed 17401365.
Backbone
  Vector backbone: pSicoR PGK puro
  Backbone size w/o insert (bp): 7700
  Vector type: Mammalian Expression, Lentiviral, RNAi, Cre/Lox
  Selectable markers: Puromycin
Growth in bacteria
  Bacterial resistance: Ampicillin, 100 μg/mL
  Growth temperature: 37°C
  Growth strain: Stbl3
  Copy number: High Copy
Gene/Insert
  Gene/Insert name: Luciferase shRNA (alt name: Luciferase)
  Species: Renilla
  Cloning method: Restriction Enzyme
  Sequencing primers: 5′ mU6-F
Terms and licenses: Academic/Nonprofit Terms; Industry Terms: Not Available to Industry
Depositor comments: shluc: 5’-GTCCA GATTG TCCGC AACTA-3’
How to cite: pSicoR shluc was a gift from Tyler Jacks (Addgene plasmid # 14782 ; http://n2t.net/addgene:14782 ; RRID:Addgene_14782)
