[The description below was written by a language model from this plasmid's Addgene catalogue record.]
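Description:
pSicoR shluc is a lentiviral RNAi vector built on the pSicoR PGK puro backbone (about 7.7 kb without the insert) and carries a short hairpin RNA directed against luciferase, with the insert species recorded as Renilla. It is propagated in bacteria as a high-copy plasmid under ampicillin selection. The recommended host is Stbl3, a recombination-deficient strain commonly used to keep the repeated long terminal repeat sequences of lentiviral plasmids stable. In mammalian cells, transduced populations are selected with puromycin. The backbone name indicates that the resistance gene is driven by a PGK promoter.

The hairpin was inserted by restriction cloning. The record does not state the shRNA promoter outright, but the listed sequencing primer reads from a mouse U6 promoter, which suggests the usual RNA polymerase III arrangement for hairpin expression. The vector is also classified as Cre/Lox. In the pSicoR design, generally understood as "stable RNA interference, conditional, reverse", the shRNA cassette is expressed constitutively after integration, and loxP sites allow Cre recombinase to excise it and switch knockdown off. No feature table is provided, so the positions of the lox sites and of the viral elements cannot be confirmed from this record.

Because luciferase is not an endogenous mammalian gene, a hairpin against it typically serves as a non-targeting control alongside gene-specific pSicoR hairpins, or as a tool to silence a luciferase reporter. The associated publication concerns impaired microRNA processing in cellular transformation and tumorigenesis, which fits a control role, though the record does not state this explicitly.
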