>Addgene plasmid #14782 | pSicoR shluc | addgene partial sequence | sequence record 21345 | mU6-F 5'-ATATCCCTTGGAGAAAAGCCTT-3'
AAGAGATAGTTGCGGACAATCTGGACTTTTTTCTCGAGTACTAGGATCCATTAGGCGGCCGAATTCGTCG
ACCTCGAAATTCTACCGGGTAGGGGAGGCGCTTTTCCCAAGGCAGTCTGGAGCATGCGCTTTAGCAGCCC
CGCTGGGCACTTGGCGCTACACAAGTGGCCTCTGGCCTCGCACACATTCCACATCCACCGGTAGGCGCCA
ACCGGCTCCGTTCTTTGGTGGCCCCTTCGCGCCACCTTCTACTCCTCCCCTAGTCAGGAAGTTCCCCCCC
GCCCCGCAGCTCGCGTCGTGCAGGACGTGACAAATGGAAGTAGCACGTCTCACTAGTCTCGTGCAGATGG
ACAGCACCGCTGAGCAATGGAAGCGGGTAGGCCTTTGGGGCAGCGGCCAATAGCAGCTTTGCTCCTTCGC
TTTCTGGGCTCAGAGGCTGGGAAGGGGTGGGTCCGGGGGCGGGCTCAGGGGCGGGCTCAGGGGCGGGGCG
GGCGCCCGAAGGTCCTCCGGAGGCCCGGCATTCTGCACGCTTCAAAAGCGCACGTCTGCCGCGCTGTTCT
CCTCTTCCTCATCTCCGGGCCTTTCGACCTGCATCCATCTAGATCTCGATCGAGCAGCTGAAGCTTACCA
TGACCGAGTACAAGCCCACGGTGCGCCTCGCCACCCGCGACGACGTCCCCAGGGCCGTACGCACCCTCGC
CGCCGCGTTCGCCGACTACCCCGCCACGCGCCACACCGTCGATCCGGACCGCCACATCGAGCGGGGTCAC
CGAGCTGCAAGAACTCTTCCTCACGCGCGTCGGGCTCGACATC
